>Addgene plasmid #223988 | AiP12365 - pAAV-AiE0526h-minBG-SYFP2-WPRE3-BGHpA (Alias: CN2365) | addgene full sequence | sequence record 449761 | Addgene NGS Result
CCTGCAGGCAGCTGCGCGCTCGCTCGCTCACTGAGGCCGCCCGGGCAAAGCCCGGGCGTCGGGCGACCTT
TGGTCGCCCGGCCTCAGTGAGCGAGCGAGCGCGCAGAGAGGGAGTGGCCAACTCCATCACTAGGGGTTCC
TGCGGCCGCACGCGTACCACCTGTGTACATTCATTGGCAAGTCACCATCCTATCCTCTTGCTGCATCTTG
CCTTTCCACTGCGATTATTTTTAGGGGTGTGTGTGCACCGCGCTGGGAATATGGCAAACGTCCCCACTCC
CCATCAGACGTCATGATTCCTGCACACACTGGGCTCTCACTAACCCCAGCTTCCTTTCCCCTGGTGGTTT
TGAGAGCATAAATTTTATTTCCAGCTGTGGGTTTGGGTCCTATGCAGAACACCTCCCTGGAGAATTGCAA
CTAAGATGTTTATGGCAATCGCCCTGCAAGTGTCTATTTAATTCCTGAAAATGTCATTTACTGGTGTGTT
TCTGTAAAAATCATTTCTGAAAAGTTTTGTCAGCTTGGCTTAGCAGCTGGGGGAAAAAAGCAGCAAAATG
AGTCCCCTCAATCAAGCCTGTGATTTTTTATTTTTTCAGACTCATGAATCCTCCTGAGAATTAGGCTTAT
GACAAGCACCCACCCCCTCCACCTACTCCCTGGTTTAAACCAGGTGCCTGCTGACACGAAGGAAGATTCC
GGGGCATTTTGATCCTAGTCACACAGTGTTTCTAAGTGGGCATTACTCCTGTCAATCCACAGTCTTAAAG
ATGTTCCTCAGACAAAAGATAATTAGTGACAAGAAGGCCCACTAGATTCCATGTCATATCTTAGTTGGCG
GGCCAGAGAAGGACAGGGTCTCTGGTTGGGGCCGTGTCTCCCATCGCATTCTCCCTTTGCAGGTGCTGAA
GTGAGGAAGGCCCACAGCTCAGCCAAGCACATGGGGTGCCTCCCTCCTGGGCCACTAGCCCACTGGCCAG
TAAGAGAACCAGGGAGCCTTTGAGCTCGGGCTGGGCATAAAAGTCAGGGCAGAGCCATCTATTGCTTACA
TTTGCTTCTGGGATCCAGATCTTTCGAAGCTAGCGCTACCGGTCGCCACCATGGTGAGCAAGGGCGAGGA
GCTGTTCACCGGGGTGGTGCCCATCCTGGTCGAGCTGGACGGCGACGTAAACGGCCACAAGTTCAGCGTG
TCCGGCGAGGGCGAGGGCGATGCCACCTACGGCAAGCTGACCCTGAAGCTGATCTGCACCACCGGCAAGC
TGCCCGTGCCCTGGCCCACCCTCGTGACCACCCTGGGCTACGGCGTGCAGTGCTTCGCCCGCTACCCCGA
CCACATGAAGCAGCACGACTTCTTCAAGTCCGCCATGCCCGAAGGCTACGTCCAGGAGCGCACCATCTTC
TTCAAGGACGACGGCAACTACAAGACCCGCGCCGAGGTGAAGTTCGAGGGCGACACCCTGGTGAACCGCA
TCGAGCTGAAGGGCATCGACTTCAAGGAGGACGGCAACATCCTGGGGCACAAGCTGGAGTACAACTACAA
CAGCCACAACGTCTATATCACCGCCGACAAGCAGAAGAACGGCATCAAGGCCAACTTCAAGATCCGCCAC
AACATCGAGGACGGCGGCGTGCAGCTCGCCGACCACTACCAGCAGAACACCCCCATCGGCGACGGCCCCG
TGCTGCTGCCCGACAACCACTACCTGAGCTACCAGTCCAAGCTGAGCAAAGACCCCAACGAGAAGCGCGA
TCACATGGTCCTGCTGGAGTTCGTGACCGCCGCCGGGATCACTCTCGGCATGGACGAGCTGTACAAGTAA
GTCGACGGCGCGCCGCGGCCGCGAATTCGATATCATAATCAACCTCTGGATTACAAAATTTGTGAAAGAT
TGACTGGTATTCTTAACTATGTTGCTCCTTTTACGCTATGTGGATACGCTGCTTTAATGCCTTTGTATCA
TGCTATTGCTTCCCGTATGGCTTTCATTTTCTCCTCCTTGTATAAATCCTGGTTAGTTCTTGCCACGGCG
GAACTCATCGCCGCCTGCCTTGCCCGCTGCTGGACAGGGGCTCGGCTGTTGGGCACTGACAATTCCGTGG
CTCGAGAGATCTTCGACTGTGCCTTCTAGTTGCCAGCCATCTGTTGTTTGCCCCTCCCCCGTGCCTTCCT
TGACCCTGGAAGGTGCCACTCCCACTGTCCTTTCCTAATAAAATGAGGAAATTGCATCGCATTGTCTGAG
TAGGTGTCATTCTATTCTGGGGGGTGGGGTGGGGCAGGACAGCAAGGGGGAGGATTGGGAAGACAATAGC
AGGCATGAGATCTCACGTGCGGACCGAGCGGCCGCAGGAACCCCTAGTGATGGAGTTGGCCACTCCCTCT
CTGCGCGCTCGCTCGCTCACTGAGGCCGGGCGACCAAAGGTCGCCCGACGCCCGGGCTTTGCCCGGGCGG
CCTCAGTGAGCGAGCGAGCGCGCAGCTGCCTGCAGGGGCGCCTGATGCGGTATTTTCTCCTTACGCATCT
GTGCGGTATTTCACACCGCATA
[142 nt withheld, positions 2543-2684]
C
[141 nt withheld, positions 2686-2826]
CCTTTGACGTTGGAGTCCACGTTCTTT
[37 nt withheld, positions 2854-2890]
ACCCTATCTCGGGCTATTCTTTTGATTTATAAGGGATTTTGCCGATTTCGGCCTATTGGTTAAAAAATGA
GCTGATTTAACAAAAATTTAACGCGAATTTTAACAAAATATTAACGTTTACAATTTTATGGTGCACTCTC
AGTACAATCTGCTCTGATGCCGCATAGTTAAGCCAGCCCCGACACCCGCCAACACCCGCTGACGCGCCCT
GACGGGCTTGTCTGCTCCCGGCATCCGCTTACAGACAAGCTGTGACCGTCTCCGGGAGCTGCATGTGTCA
GAGGTTTTCACCGTCATCACCGAAACGCGCGAGACGAAAGGGCCTCGTGATACGCCTATTTTTATAGGTT
AATGTCATGATAATAATGGTTTCTTAGACGTCAGGTGGCACTTTTCGGGGAAATGTGCGCGGAACCCCTA
TTTGTTTATTTTTCTAAATACATTCAAATATGTATCCGCTCATGAGACAATAACCCTGATAAATGCTTCA
ATAATATTGAAAAAGGAAGAGTATGAGTATTCAACATTTCCGTGTCGCCCTTATTCCCTTTTTTGCGGCA
TTTTGCCTTCCTGTTTTTGCTCACCCAGAAACGCTGGTGAAAGTAAAAGATGCTGAAGATCAGTTGGGTG
CACGAGTGGGTTACATCGAACTGGATCTCAACAGCGGTAAGATCCTTGAGAGTTTTCGCCCCGAAGAACG
TTTTCCAATGATGAGCACTTTTAAAGTTCTGCTATGTGGCGCGGTATTATCCCGTATTGACGCCGGGCAA
GAGCAACTCGGTCGCCGCATACACTATTCTCAGAATGACTTGGTTGAGTACTCACCAGTCACAGAAAAGC
ATCTTACGGATGGCATGACAGTAAGAGAATTATGCAGTGCTGCCATAACCATGAGTGATAACACTGCGGC
CAACTTACTTCTGACAACGATCGGAGGACCGAAGGAGCTAACCGCTTTTTTGCACAACATGGGGGATCAT
GTAACTCGCCTTGATCGTTGGGAACCGGAGCTGAATGAAGCCATACCAAACGACGAGCGTGACACCACGA
TGCCTGTAGCAATGGCAACAACGTTGCGCAAACTATTAACTGGCGAACTACTTACTCTAGCTTCCCGGCA
ACAATTAATAGACTGGATGGAGGCGGATAAAGTTGCAGGACCACTTCTGCGCTCGGCCCTTCCGGCTGGC
TGGTTTATTGCTGATAAATCTGGAGCCGGTGAGCGTGGGTCTCGCGGTATCATTGCAGCACTGGGGCCAG
ATGGTAAGCCCTCCCGTATCGTAGTTATCTACACGACGGGGAGTCAGGCAACTATGGATGAACGAAATAG
ACAGATCGCTGAGATAGGTGCCTCACTGATTAAGCATTGGTAACTGTCAGACCAAGTTTACTCATATATA
CTTTAGATTGATTTAAAACTTCATTTTTAATTTAAAAGGATCTAGGTGAAGATCCTTTTTGATAATCTCA
TGACCAAAATCCCTTAACGTGAGTTTTCGTTCCACTGAGCGTCAGACCCCGTAGAAAAGATCAAAGGATC
TTCTTGAGATCCTTTTTTTCTGCGCGTAATCTGCTGCTTGCAAACAAAAAAACCACCGCTACCAGCGGTG
GTTTGTTTGCCGGATCAAGAGCTACCAACTCTTTTTCCGAAGGTAACTGGCTTCAGCAGAGCGCAGATAC
CAAATACTGTCCTTCTAGTGTAGCCGTAGTTAGGCCACCACTTCAAGAACTCTGTAGCACCGCCTACATA
CCTCGCTCTGCTAATCCTGTTACCAGTGGCTGCTGCCAGTGGCGATAAGTCGTGTCTTACCGGGTTGGAC
TCAAGACGATAGTTACCGGATAAGGCGCAGCGGTCGGGCTGAACGGGGGGTTCGTGCACACAGCCCAGCT
TGGAGCGAACGACCTACACCGAACTGAGATACCTACAGCGTGAGCTATGAGAAAGCGCCACGCTTCCCGA
AGGGAGAAAGGCGGACAGGTATCCGGTAAGCGGCAGGGTCGGAACAGGAGAGCGCACGAGGGAGCTTCCA
GGGGGAAACGCCTGGTATCTTTATAGTCCTGTCGGGTTTCGCCACCTCTGACTTGAGCGTCGATTTTTGT
GATGCTCGTCAGGGGGGCGGAGCCTATGGAAAAACGCCAGCAACGCGGCCTTTTTACGGTTCCTGGCCTT
TTGCTGGCCTTTTGCTCACATGT
Features (pLannotate 1.2.2; 13 found; start..end, strand, type, name):
      1..141     -  repeat_region  AAV2 ITR: inverted terminal repeat of adeno-associated virus serotype 2 inverted
   1101..1817    +  CDS            SYFP2: SYFP2 is a basic (constitutively fluorescent) yellow fluorescent protein published in 2006, derived from Aequorea victoria. It is reported to be a very rapidly-maturing monomer with moderate acid sensitivity.
   1857..2014    +  misc_feature   WPRE (fragment): woodchuck hepatitis virus posttranscriptional regulatory element
   2020..2100    +  misc_feature   WPRE (fragment): woodchuck hepatitis virus posttranscriptional regulatory element
   2117..2228    +  polyA_signal   bGH poly(A) signal: bovine growth hormone polyadenylation signal
   2346..2486    +  repeat_region  AAV2 ITR: inverted terminal repeat of adeno-associated virus serotype 2 inverted
   2491..2542    -  misc_feature   bom (fragment): basis of mobility region from pBR322
   2561..2941    +  rep_origin     M13 ori (sequence partly withheld): M13 bacteriophage origin of replication; arrow indicates direction of (+) strand synthesis
   3017..3066    -  misc_feature   bom (fragment): basis of mobility region from pBR322
   3168..3203    -  CDS            rop (fragment): Rop protein, which maintains plasmids at low copy number; rop
   3298..3402    +  promoter       AmpR promoter: bla
   3403..4263    +  CDS            AmpR: β-lactamase; bla; confers resistance to ampicillin, carbenicillin, and related antibiotics
   4434..5022    +  rep_origin     ori: high-copy-number ColE1/pMB1/pBR322/pUC origin of replication
