[The description below was written by a language model from this plasmid's Addgene catalogue record and pLannotate feature annotations shown in this document.]
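Description:
AiP12365 - pAAV-AiE0526h-minBG-SYFP2-WPRE3-BGHpA (alias CN2365) is an AAV transfer plasmid of about 5.1 kb, built on a pAAV backbone and used to produce recombinant adeno-associated virus carrying an enhancer-driven fluorescent reporter. The expression cassette sits between two AAV2 inverted terminal repeats, which are the cis elements needed for replication and packaging of the vector genome when helper functions are supplied in trans. Outside the ITRs, the plasmid carries a high-copy ColE1/pUC-type origin and an ampicillin resistance gene (β-lactamase with its own promoter) for propagation and selection in E. coli. It also has an M13 phage origin and small remnants of the pBR322 bom and rop regions. The record lists a recombination-deficient host strain, which is consistent with the known tendency of ITRs to rearrange in bacteria.

The payload is SYFP2, a rapidly maturing monomeric yellow fluorescent protein derived from Aequorea victoria. According to the catalogue, it is expressed from the minBG minimal promoter placed downstream of the AiE0526h enhancer. Neither the enhancer nor the minimal promoter is annotated in the feature table, but the unannotated stretch between the left ITR and the SYFP2 coding sequence presumably holds them. A minimal promoter gives little expression on its own, so the pattern of transcription is set largely by the enhancer, which was designed to direct expression to cortical Sst+ neurons. Downstream of SYFP2, two WPRE fragments correspond to the shortened WPRE3 element, which boosts transcript stability and expression while saving packaging space. A bovine growth hormone polyadenylation signal follows. The construct serves as a reporter virus for labelling this interneuron population and for assessing the enhancer's specificity.
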