Addgene plasmid #223988: AiP12365 - pAAV-AiE0526h-minBG-SYFP2-WPRE3-BGHpA (Alias: CN2365)
Purpose: AiE0526h is an enhancer sequence, designed to drive AAV-mediated transgene expression in cortical Sst+ neurons
Depositing lab: Allen Institute for Brain Science & Jonathan Ting. Depositing organization: Allen Institute. Publication: A suite of enhancer AAVs and transgenic mouse lines for genetic access to cortical cell types. Ben-Simon Y, Hooper M, Narayan S, Daigle TL, Dwivedi D, Way SW, Oster A, Stafford DA, Mich JK, Taormina MJ, Martinez RA, Opitz-Araya X, Roth JR, Alexander JR, Allen S, Amster A, Arbuckle J, Ayala A, Baker PM, Bakken TE, Barcelli T, Barta S, Bendrick J, Bertagnolli D, Bielstein C, Bishwakarma P, Bowlus J, Boyer G, Brouner K, Casian B, Casper T, Chakka AB, Chakrabarty R, Chance RK, Chavan S, Clark M, Colbert K, Collman F, Daniel S, Departee M, DiValentin P, Donadio N, Dotson N, Egdorf T, Fliss T, Gabitto M, Garcia J, Gary A, Gasperini M, Gloe J, Goldy J, Gore BB, Graybuck L, Greisman N, Haeseleer F, Halterman C, Haradon Z, Hastings SD, Helback O, Ho W, Hockemeyer D, Huang C, Huff S, Hunker A, Johansen N, Jones D, Juneau Z, Kalmbach B, Kannan M, Khem S, Kussick E, Kutsal R, Larsen R, Lee C, Lee AY, Leibly M, Lenz GH, Li S, Liang E, Lusk N, Madigan Z, Malloy J, Malone J, McCue R, Melchor J, Mollenkopf T, Moosman S, Morin E, Newman D, Ng L, Ngo K, Omstead V, Otto S, Oyama A, Pena N, Pham T, Phillips E, Pom CA, Potekhina L, Ransford S, Ray PL, Rette D, Reynoldson C, Rimorin C, Rocha D, Ruiz A, Sanchez REA, Sawyer L, Sedeno-Cortes A, Sevigny JP, Shapovalova N, Shepard N, Shulga L, Sigler AR, Siverts L, Soliman S, Somasundaram S, Staats B, Stewart K, Szelenyi E, Tieu M, Trader C, Tran A, van Velthoven CTJ, Walker M, Wang Y, Weed N, Wirthlin M, Wood T, Wynalda B, Yao Z, Zhou T, Ariza J, Dee N, Reding M, Ronellenfitch K, Mufti S, Sunkin SM, Smith KA, Esposito L, Waters J, Thyagarajan B, Yao S, Lein ES, Zeng H, Levi BP, Ngai J, Ting JT, Tasic B. Cell. 2025 May 16:S0092-8674(25)00513-6. doi: 10.1016/j.cell.2025.05.002. PubMed 40403729.
Backbone
  Vector backbone: pAAV
  Vector type: AAV
Growth in bacteria
  Bacterial resistance: Ampicillin, 100 μg/mL
  Growth temperature: 30°C
  Growth strain: NEB Stable
  Copy number: High Copy
Gene/Insert
  Gene/Insert name: SYFP2
  Species: Synthetic
  Mutation: NA
  Promoter: minBG
  Cloning method: Other
Terms and licenses: Academic/Nonprofit Terms; Industry Terms: Not Available to Industry
Depositor comments: Cloning Method: RE Cloning
How to cite: AiP12365 - pAAV-AiE0526h-minBG-SYFP2-WPRE3-BGHpA (Alias: CN2365) was a gift from Allen Institute for Brain Science & Jonathan Ting (Addgene plasmid # 223988 ; http://n2t.net/addgene:223988 ; RRID:Addgene_223988)
